>Addgene plasmid #14318 | pAG423GPD-EGFP-ccdB | depositor full sequence | sequence record 7981 | Author sequence
GACGAAAGGGCCTCGTGATACGCCTATTTTTATAGGTTAATGTCATGATAATAATGGTTTCTTAGATGAT
CCAATATCAAAGGAAATGATAGCATTGAAGGATGAGACTAATCCAATTGAGGAGTGGCAGCATATAGAAC
AGCTAAAGGGTAGTGCTGAAGGAAGCATACGATACCCCGCATGGAATGGGATAATATCACAGGAGGTACT
AGACTACCTTTCATCCTACATAAATAGACGCATATAAGTACGCATTTAAGCATAAACACGCACTATGCCG
TTCTTCTCATGTATATATATATACAGGCAACACGCAGATATAGGTGCGACGTGAACAGTGAGCTGTATGT
GCGCAGCTCGCGTTGCATTTTCGGAAGCGCTCGTTTTCGGAAACGCTTTGAAGTTCCTATTCCGAAGTTC
CTATTCTCTAGAAAGTATAGGAACTTCAGAGCGCTTTTGAAAACCAAAAGCGCTCTGAAGACGCACTTTC
AAAAAACCAAAAACGCACCGGACTGTAACGAGCTACTAAAATATTGCGAATACCGCTTCCACAAACATTG
CTCAAAAGTATCTCTTTGCTATATATCTCTGTGCTATATCCCTATATAACCTACCCATCCACCTTTCGCT
CCTTGAACTTGCATCTAAACTCGACCTCTACATTTTTTATGTTTATCTCTAGTATTACTCTTTAGACAAA
AAAATTGTAGTAAGAACTATTCATAGAGTGAATCGAAAACAATACGAAAATGTAAACATTTCCTATACGT
AGTATATAGAGACAAAATAGAAGAAACCGTTCATAATTTTCTGACCAATGAAGAATCATCAACGCTATCA
CTTTCTGTTCACAAAGTATGCGCAATCCACATCGGTATAGAATATAATCGGGGATGCCTTTATCTTGAAA
AAATGCACCCGCAGCTTCGCTAGTAATCAGTAAACGCGGGAAGTGGAGTCAGGCTTTTTTTATGGAAGAG
AAAATAGACACCAAAGTAGCCTTCTTCTAACCTTAACGGACCTACAGTGCAAAAAGTTATCAAGAGACTG
CATTATAGAGCGCACAAAGGAGAAAAAAAGTAATCTAAGATGCTTTGTTAGAAAAATAGCGCTCTCGGGA
TGCATTTTTGTAGAACAAAAAAGAAGTATAGATTCTTTGTTGGTAAAATAGCGCTCTCGCGTTGCATTTC
TGTTCTGTAAAAATGCAGCTCAGATTCTTTGTTTGAAAAATTAGCGCTCTCGCGTTGCATTTTTGTTTTA
CAAAAATGAAGCACAGATTCTTCGTTGGTAAAATAGCGCTTTCGCGTTGCATTTCTGTTCTGTAAAAATG
CAGCTCAGATTCTTTGTTTGAAAAATTAGCGCTCTCGCGTTGCATTTTTGTTCTACAAAATGAAGCACAG
ATGCTTCGTTCAGGTGGCACTTTTCGGGGAAATGTGCGCGGAACCCCTATTTGTTTATTTTTCTAAATAC
ATTCAAATATGTATCCGCTCATGAGACAATAACCCTGATAAATGCTTCAATAATATTGAAAAAGGAAGAG
TATGAGTATTCAACATTTCCGTGTCGCCCTTATTCCCTTTTTTGCGGCATTTTGCCTTCCTGTTTTTGCT
CACCCAGAAACGCTGGTGAAAGTAAAAGATGCTGAAGATCAGTTGGGTGCACGAGTGGGTTACATCGAAC
TGGATCTCAACAGCGGTAAGATCCTTGAGAGTTTTCGCCCCGAAGAACGTTTTCCAATGATGAGCACTTT
TAAAGTTCTGCTATGTGGCGCGGTATTATCCCGTATTGACGCCGGGCAAGAGCAACTCGGTCGCCGCATA
CACTATTCTCAGAATGACTTGGTTGAGTACTCACCAGTCACAGAAAAGCATCTTACGGATGGCATGACAG
TAAGAGAATTATGCAGTGCTGCCATAACCATGAGTGATAACACTGCGGCCAACTTACTTCTGACAACGAT
CGGAGGACCGAAGGAGCTAACCGCTTTTTTGCACAACATGGGGGATCATGTAACTCGCCTTGATCGTTGG
GAACCGGAGCTGAATGAAGCCATACCAAACGACGAGCGTGACACCACGATGCCTGTAGCAATGGCAACAA
CGTTGCGCAAACTATTAACTGGCGAACTACTTACTCTAGCTTCCCGGCAACAATTAATAGACTGGATGGA
GGCGGATAAAGTTGCAGGACCACTTCTGCGCTCGGCCCTTCCGGCTGGCTGGTTTATTGCTGATAAATCT
GGAGCCGGTGAGCGTGGGTCTCGCGGTATCATTGCAGCACTGGGGCCAGATGGTAAGCCCTCCCGTATCG
TAGTTATCTACACGACGGGGAGTCAGGCAACTATGGATGAACGAAATAGACAGATCGCTGAGATAGGTGC
CTCACTGATTAAGCATTGGTAACTGTCAGACCAAGTTTACTCATATATACTTTAGATTGATTTAAAACTT
CATTTTTAATTTAAAAGGATCTAGGTGAAGATCCTTTTTGATAATCTCATGACCAAAATCCCTTAACGTG
AGTTTTCGTTCCACTGAGCGTCAGACCCCGTAGAAAAGATCAAAGGATCTTCTTGAGATCCTTTTTTTCT
GCGCGTAATCTGCTGCTTGCAAACAAAAAAACCACCGCTACCAGCGGTGGTTTGTTTGCCGGATCAAGAG
CTACCAACTCTTTTTCCGAAGGTAACTGGCTTCAGCAGAGCGCAGATACCAAATACTGTCCTTCTAGTGT
AGCCGTAGTTAGGCCACCACTTCAAGAACTCTGTAGCACCGCCTACATACCTCGCTCTGCTAATCCTGTT
ACCAGTGGCTGCTGCCAGTGGCGATAAGTCGTGTCTTACCGGGTTGGACTCAAGACGATAGTTACCGGAT
AAGGCGCAGCGGTCGGGCTGAACGGGGGGTTCGTGCACACAGCCCAGCTTGGAGCGAACGACCTACACCG
AACTGAGATACCTACAGCGTGAGCTATGAGAAAGCGCCACGCTTCCCGAAGGGAGAAAGGCGGACAGGTA
TCCGGTAAGCGGCAGGGTCGGAACAGGAGAGCGCACGAGGGAGCTTCCAGGGGGAAACGCCTGGTATCTT
TATAGTCCTGTCGGGTTTCGCCACCTCTGACTTGAGCGTCGATTTTTGTGATGCTCGTCAGGGGGGCGGA
GCCTATGGAAAAACGCCAGCAACGCGGCCTTTTTACGGTTCCTGGCCTTTTGCTGGCCTTTTGCTCACAT
GTTCTTTCCTGCGTTATCCCCTGATTCTGTGGATAACCGTATTACCGCCTTTGAGTGAGCTGATACCGCT
CGCCGCAGCCGAACGACCGAGCGCAGCGAGTCAGTGAGCGAGGAAGCGGAAGAGCGCCCAATACGCAAAC
CGCCTCTCCCCGCGCGTTGGCCGATTCATTAATGCAGCTGGCACGACAGGTTTCCCGACTGGAAAGCGGG
CAGTGAGCGCAACGCAATTAATGTGAGTTACCTCACTCATTAGGCACCCCAGGCTTTACACTTTATGCTT
CCGGCTCCTATGTTGTGTGGAATTGTGAGCGGATAACAATTTCACACAGGAAACAGCTATGACCATGATT
ACGCCAAGCGCGCAATTAACCCTCACTAAAGGGAACAAAAGCTGGAGCTCTTCGAGTTTATCATTATCAA
TACTCGCCATTTCAAAGAATACGTAAATAATTAATAGTAGTGATTTTCCTAACTTTATTTAGTCAAAAAA
TTAGCCTTTTAATTCTGCTGTAACCCGTACATGCCCAAAATAGGGGGCGGGTTACACAGAATATATAACA
CCGAAGGTGCCTGGGTGAACAGGTTTATTCCTGGCATCCACTAAATATAATGGAGCCCGCTTTTTAAGCT
GGCATCCAGAAAAAAAAAGAATCCCAGCACCAAAATATTGTTTTCTTCACCAACCATCAGTTCATAGGTC
CATTCTCTTAGCGCAACTACAGAGAACAGGGGCACAAACAGGCAAAAAACGGGCACAACCTCAATGGAGT
GATGCAACCTGCCTGGAGTAAATGATGACACAAGGCAATTGACCCACGCATGTATCTATCTCATTTTCTT
ACACCTTCTATTACCTTCTGCTCTCTCTGATTTGGAAAAAGCTGAAAAAAAAGGTTGAAACCAGTTCCCT
GAAATTATTCCCCTACTTGACTAATAAGTATATAAAGACGGTAGGTATTGATTGTAATTCTGTAAATCTA
TTTCTTAAACTTCTTAAATTCTACTTTTATAGTTAGTCTTTTTTTTAGTTTTAAAACACCAGAACTTAGT
TTCGACGGATTCTAGAACTAGTGGATCCCCCGGGACAAAATGGTGAGCAAGGGCGAGGAGCTGTTCACCG
GGGTGGTGCCCATCCTGGTCGAGCTGGACGGCGACGTAAACGGCCACAAGTTCAGCGTGTCCGGCGAGGG
CGAGGGCGATGCCACCTACGGCAAGCTGACCCTGAAGTTCATCTGCACCACCGGCAAGCTGCCCGTGCCC
TGGCCCACCCTCGTGACCACCCTGACCTACGGCGTGCAGTGCTTCAGCCGCTACCCCGACCACATGAAGC
AGCACGACTTCTTCAAGTCCGCCATGCCCGAAGGCTACGTCCAGGAGCGCACCATCTTCTTCAAGGACGA
CGGCAACTACAAGACCCGCGCCGAGGTGAAGTTCGAGGGCGACACCCTGGTGAACCGCATCGAGCTGAAG
GGCATCGACTTCAAGGAGGACGGCAACATCCTGGGGCACAAGCTGGAGTACAACTACAACAGCCACAACG
TCTATATCATGGCCGACAAGCAGAAGAACGGCATCAAGGTGAACTTCAAGATCCGCCACAACATCGAGGA
CGGCAGCGTGCAGCTCGCCGACCACTACCAGCAGAACACCCCCATCGGCGACGGCCCCGTGCTGCTGCCC
GACAACCACTACCTGAGCACCCAGTCCGCCCTGAGCAAAGACCCCAACGAGAAGCGCGATCACATGGTCC
TGCTGGAGTTCGTGACCGCCGCCGGGATCACTCTCGGCATGGACGAGCTGTACAAGGGTGGACCAGGTGG
TGGACATCAAACAAGTTTGTACAAAAAAGCTGAACGAGAAACGTAAAATGATATAAATATCAATATATTA
AATTAGATTTTGCATAAAAAACAGACTACATAATACTGTAAAACACAACATATCCAGTCACTATGGCGGC
CGCATTAGGCACCCCAGGCTTTACACTTTATGCTTCCGGCTCGTATAATGTGTGGATTTTGAGTTAGGAT
CCGTCGAGATTTTCAGGAGCTAAGGAAGCTAAAATGGAGAAAAAAATCACTGGATATACCACCGTTGATA
TATCCCAATGGCATCGTAAAGAACATTTTGAGGCATTTCAGTCAGTTGCTCAATGTACCTATAACCAGAC
CGTTCAGCTGGATATTACGGCCTTTTTAAAGACCGTAAAGAAAAATAAGCACAAGTTTTATCCGGCCTTT
ATTCACATTCTTGCCCGCCTGATGAATGCTCATCCGGAATTCCGTATGGCAATGAAAGACGGTGAGCTGG
TGATATGGGATAGTGTTCACCCTTGTTACACCGTTTTCCATGAGCAAACTGAAACGTTTTCATCGCTCTG
GAGTGAATACCACGACGATTTCCGGCAGTTTCTACACATATATTCGCAAGATGTGGCGTGTTACGGTGAA
AACCTGGCCTATTTCCCTAAAGGGTTTATTGAGAATATGTTTTTCGTCTCAGCCAATCCCTGGGTGAGTT
TCACCAGTTTTGATTTAAACGTGGCCAATATGGACAACTTCTTCGCCCCCGTTTTCACCATGGGCAAATA
TTATACGCAAGGCGACAAGGTGCTGATGCCGCTGGCGATTCAGGTTCATCATGCCGTCTGTGATGGCTTC
CATGTCGGCAGAATGCTTAATGAATTACAACAGTACTGCGATGAGTGGCAGGGCGGGGCGTAAACGCCGC
GTGGATCCGGCTTACTAAAAGCCAGATAACAGTATGCGTATTTGCGCGCTGATTTTTGCGGTATAAGAAT
ATATACTGATATGTATACCCGAAGTATGTCAAAAAGAGGTATGCTATGAAGCAGCGTATTACAGTGACAG
TTGACAGCGACAGCTATCAGTTGCTCAAGGCATATATGATGTCAATATCTCCGGTCTGGTAAGCACAACC
ATGCAGAATGAAGCCCGTCGTCTGCGTGCCGAACGCTGGAAAGCGGAAAATCAGGAAGGGATGGCTGAGG
TCGCCCGGTTTATTGAAATGAACGGCTCTTTTGCTGACGAGAACAGGGGCTGGTGAAATGCAGTTTAAGG
TTTACACCTATAAAAGAGAGAGCCGTTATCGTCTGTTTGTGGATGTACAGAGTGATATTATTGACACGCC
CGGGCGACGGATGGTGATCCCCCTGGCCAGTGCACGTCTGCTGTCAGATAAAGTCTCCCGTGAACTTTAC
CCGGTGGTGCATATCGGGGATGAAAGCTGGCGCATGATGACCACCGATATGGCCAGTGTGCCGGTCTCCG
TTATCGGGGAAGAAGTGGCTGATCTCAGCCACCGCGAAAATGACATCAAAAACGCCATTAACCTGATGTT
CTGGGGAATATAAATGTCAGGCTCCCTTATACACAGCCAGTCTGCAGGTCGACCATAGTGACTGGATATG
TTGTGTTTTACAGTATTATGTAGTCTGTTTTTTATGCAAAATCTAATTTAATATATTGATATTTATATCA
TTTTACGTTTCTCGTTCAGCTTTCTTGTACAAAGTGGTTCGATGTCATGTAATTAGTTATGTCACGCTTA
CATTCACGCCCTCCCCCCACATCCGCTCTAACCGAAAAGGAAGGAGTTAGACAACCTGAAGTCTAGGTCC
CTATTTATTTTTTTATAGTTATGTTAGTATTAAGAACGTTATTTATATTTCAAATTTTTCTTTTTTTTCT
GTACAGACGCGTGTACGCATGTAACATTATACTGAAAACCTTGCTTGAGAAGGTTTTGGGACGCTCGAAG
GCTTTAATTTGCGGCCGGTACCCAATTCGCCCTATAGTGAGTCGTATTACGCGCGCTCACTGGCCGTCGT
TTTACAACGTCGTGACTGGGAAAACCCTGGCGTTACCCAACTTAATCGCCTTGCAGCACATCCCCCTTTC
GCCAGCTGGCGTAATAGCGAAGAGGCCCGCACCGATCGCCCTTCCCAACAGTTGCGCAGCCTGAATGGCG
AATGGCGCG
[124 nt withheld, positions 7220-7343]
C
[91 nt withheld, positions 7345-7435]
A
[49 nt withheld, positions 7437-7485]
CCTTTGACGTTGGAGTCCACGTTCTTT
[37 nt withheld, positions 7513-7549]
ACCCTATCTCGGTCTATTCTTTTGATTTATAAGGGATTTTGCCGATTTCGGCCTATTGGTTAAAAAATGA
GCTGATTTAACAAAAATTTAACGCGAATTTTAACAAAATATTAACGTTTACAATTTCCTGATGCGGTATT
TTCTCCTTACGCATCTGTGCGGTATTTCACACCGCATAGATCCGTCGAGTTCAAGAGAAAAAAAAAGAAA
AAGCAAAAAGAAAAAAGGAAAGCGCGCCTCGTTCAGAATGACACGTATAGAATGATGCATTACCTTGTCA
TCTTCAGTATCATACTGTTCGTATACATACTTACTGACATTCATAGGTATACATATATACACATGTATAT
ATATCGTATGCTGCAGCTTTAAATAATCGGTGTCACTACATAAGAACACCTTTGGTGGAGGGAACATCGT
TGGTACCATTGGGCGAGGTGGCTTCTCTTATGGCAACCGCAAGAGCCTTGAACGCACTCTCACTACGGTG
ATGATCATTCTTGCCTCGCAGACAATCAACGTGGAGGGTAATTCTGCTAGCCTCTGCAAAGCTTTCAAGA
AAATGCGGGATCATCTCGCAAGAGAGATCTCCTACTTTCTCCCTTTGCAAACCAAGTTCGACAACTGCGT
ACGGCCTGTTCGAAAGATCTACCACCGCTCTGGAAAGTGCCTCATCCAAAGGCGCAAATCCTGATCCAAA
CCTTTTTACTCCACGCGCCAGTAGGGCCTCTTTAAAAGCTTGACCGAGAGCAATCCCGCAGTCTTCAGTG
GTGTGATGGTCGTCTATGTGTAAGTCACCAATGCACTCAACGATTAGCGACCAGCCGGAATGCTTGGCCA
GAGCATGTATCATATGGTCCAGAAACCCTATACCTGTGTGGACGTTAATCACTTGCGATTGTGTGGCCTG
TTCTGCTACTGCTTCTGCCTCTTTTTCTGGGAAGATCGAGTGCTCTATCGCTAGGGGACCACCCTTTAAA
GAGATCGCAATCTGAATCTTGGTTTCATTTGTAATACGCTTTACTAGGGCTTTCTGCTCTGTCATCTTTG
CCTTCGTTTATCTTGCCTGCTCATTTTTTAGTATATTCTTCGAAGAAATCACATTACTTTATATAATGTA
TAATTCATTATGTGATAATGCCAATCGCTAAGAAAAAAAAAGAGTCATCCGCTAGGGGAAAAAAAAAAAT
GAAAATCATTACCGAGGCATAAAAAAATATAGAGTGTACTAGAGGAGGCCAAGAGTAATAGAAAAAGAAA
ATTGCGGGAAAGGACTGTGTTATGACTTCCCTGACTAATGCCGTGTTCAAACGATACCTGGCAGTGACTC
CTAGCGCTCACCAAGCTCTTAAAACGGGAATTTATGGTGCACTCTCAGTACAATCTGCTCTGATGCCGCA
TAGTTAAGCCAGCCCCGACACCCGCCAACACCCGCTGACGCGCCCTGACGGGCTTGTCTGCTCCCGGCAT
CCGCTTACAGACAAGCTGTGACCGTCTCCGGGAGCTGCATGTGTCAGAGGTTTTCACCGTCATCACCGAA
ACGCGCGA
Features (pLannotate 1.2.2; 29 found; start..end, strand, type, name):
     68..1410    +  rep_origin     2μ ori: yeast 2μ plasmid origin of replication
   1437..1541    +  promoter       AmpR promoter: bla
   1542..2402    +  CDS            AmpR: β-lactamase; bla; confers resistance to ampicillin, carbenicillin, and related antibiotics
   2573..3161    +  rep_origin     ori: high-copy-number ColE1/pMB1/pBR322/pUC origin of replication
   3344..3436    +  CDS            lacI (fragment): lac repressor; lacI; The lac repressor binds to the lac operator to inhibit transcription in E. coli. This inhibition can be relieved by adding lactose or isopropyl-β-D-thiogalactopyranoside (IPTG).
   3449..3470    +  protein_bind   CAP binding site: CAP binding activates transcription in the presence of cAMP. E. coli catabolite activator protein
   3485..3515    +  promoter       lac promoter: promoter for the E. coli lac operon
   3523..3539    +  protein_bind   lac operator: The lac repressor binds to the lac operator to inhibit transcription in E. coli. This inhibition can be relieved by adding lactose or isopropyl-β-D-thiogalactopyranoside (IPTG). lac repressor encoded by lacI
   3584..3602    +  promoter       T3 promoter: promoter for bacteriophage T3 RNA polymerase
   3631..4275    +  promoter       GAP promoter: S. cerevisiae TDH3; promoter for glyceraldehyde-3-phosphate dehydrogenase
   4281..4304    +  misc_feature   MCS (fragment): pBluescript multiple cloning site
   4310..5026    +  CDS            EGFP: EGFP is a basic (constitutively fluorescent) green fluorescent protein published in 1996, derived from Aequorea victoria. It is reported to be a rapidly-maturing weak dimer with moderate acid sensitivity.
   5051..5175    +  protein_bind   attR1: mutant version of attR; recombination site for the Gateway® LR reaction LR Clonase™
   5200..5230    +  promoter       lac UV5 promoter: E. coli lac promoter with an "up" mutation
   5254..5283    +  promoter       cat promoter (fragment): promoter of the E. coli cat gene encoding chloramphenicol acetyltransferase
   5284..5943    +  CDS            CmR: chloramphenicol acetyltransferase; cat; confers resistance to chloramphenicol
   6125..6283    +  CDS            ccdA (fragment): CCDA_ECO57 - Also known as H, letA. Experimental evidence at protein level: Swiss-Prot protein existence level 1. Antitoxin component of a type II toxin-antitoxin (TA) system which inhibits the post-segregational killing (PSK) of plasmid-free cells, also referred to as a plasmid addiction system. Binds to and blocks the activity of CcdB; will also remove bound CcdB protein from the CcdB-GyrA complex by forming a CcdA-CcdB complex, a process termed rejuvenation. Functions as a transcriptional corepressor for the ccdAB operon, repression also requires CcdB (By similarity). From Escherichia coli
   6288..6590    +  CDS            ccdB: CCDB_ECOLI - Also known as G, letB, letD. Experimental evidence at protein level: Swiss-Prot protein existence level 1. Toxic component of a type II toxin-antitoxin (TA) system, functioning in plasmid maintainence. Responsible for the post- segregational killing (PSK) of plasmid-free cells, also referred to as a plasmid addiction system. Half-life of over 2 hours. Cell killing by CcdB is accompanied by filamentation, defects in chromosome and plasmid segregation, defects in cell division, formation of anucleate cells, decreased DNA synthesis and plasmid loss. Interferes with the activity of DN
   6634..6758    -  protein_bind   attR2: mutant version of attR; recombination site for the Gateway® LR reaction LR Clonase™
   6765..7012    +  terminator     CYC1 terminator: S. cerevisiae CYC1; transcription terminator for CYC1
   7031..7049    -  promoter       T7 promoter: promoter for bacteriophage T7 RNA polymerase
   7057..7212    +  CDS            lacZα (fragment): LacZα fragment of β-galactosidase; lacZ fragment
   7220..7675    +  rep_origin     f1 ori (sequence partly withheld): f1 bacteriophage origin of replication; arrow indicates direction of (+) strand synthesis
   7676..7727    -  misc_feature   bom (fragment): basis of mobility region from pBR322
   7935..8594    -  CDS            HIS3: imidazoleglycerol-phosphate dehydratase, required for histidine biosynthesis; S. cerevisiae HIS3; yeast auxotrophic marker
   8595..8781    -  promoter       HIS3 promoter: S. cerevisiae HIS3
   8831..8911    +  CDS            MRM1 (fragment): MRM1_YEAST - Also known as PET56 From Saccharomyces cerevisiae (strain ATCC 204508 / S288c) (Baker's yeast).
   8912..8961    -  misc_feature   bom (fragment): basis of mobility region from pBR322
   9063..1       -  CDS            rop (fragment) (across the origin): Rop protein, which maintains plasmids at low copy number; rop
