[The description below was written by a language model from this plasmid's Addgene catalogue record and pLannotate feature annotations shown in this document.]
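Description:
pAG423GPD-EGFP-ccdB is an empty Gateway destination vector for protein expression in Saccharomyces cerevisiae, built on the pRS423 backbone. It is an episomal shuttle plasmid. A yeast 2μ origin supports multicopy maintenance in yeast, and the HIS3 gene with its own promoter allows selection by histidine prototrophy in his3 strains. In E. coli, replication relies on a high-copy ColE1/pUC-type origin, with an ampicillin resistance gene (bla) on the backbone. An f1 origin and remnants of the pBluescript-derived lac/lacZα region, with flanking T3 and T7 promoters, are also annotated.

The expression unit is driven by the constitutive GPD (TDH3, glyceraldehyde-3-phosphate dehydrogenase) promoter and ends at the CYC1 terminator. Directly downstream of the promoter is the EGFP coding sequence, followed by the Gateway cassette: attR1 and attR2 sites that flank a chloramphenicol resistance gene and the ccdB toxin gene. In an LR recombination reaction with an entry clone, the cassette is replaced by the gene of interest, which then sits downstream of EGFP and is expressed as an N-terminally EGFP-tagged fusion protein. Because CcdB poisons DNA gyrase in ordinary E. coli strains, unrecombined vector is counter-selected after the reaction. For the same reason, the empty vector must be propagated in a ccdB-tolerant strain, where it can be selected with both chloramphenicol and ampicillin.

The plasmid carries no insert as deposited. It belongs to a suite of yeast Gateway vectors designed for high-throughput genetic analysis, and this one suits strong constitutive expression and fluorescence-based localisation or detection of tagged proteins. The depositor notes that the full sequence is provided for reference only and may not match the physical plasmid exactly.
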