Addgene plasmid #14318: pAG423GPD-EGFP-ccdB
Purpose: (Empty Backbone)
Depositing lab: Susan Lindquist. Depositing organization: Whitehead Institute for Biomedical Research. Publication: A suite of Gateway cloning vectors for high-throughput genetic analysis in Saccharomyces cerevisiae. Alberti S, Gitler AD, Lindquist S. Yeast. 2007 Oct . 24(10):913-9. 10.1002/yea.1502 PubMed 17583893.
Backbone
  Vector backbone: pRS423
  Vector type: Yeast Expression ; Gateway Destination
  Selectable markers: HIS3
Growth in bacteria
  Bacterial resistance: Chloramphenicol and Ampicillin, 25 & 100 μg/mL
  Growth temperature: 37°C
  Growth strain: ccdB Survival
  Growth instructions: DB3.1, ccdB Survival
  Copy number: Unknown
Gene/Insert
  Gene/Insert name: None
  Tag / fusion protein: EGFP (N terminal on backbone)
  Cloning method: Gateway Cloning
  Sequencing primers: 5′ EGFP-C
Terms and licenses: Academic/Nonprofit Terms; Industry Terms: Not Available to Industry
Depositor comments: Type of plasmid: 2-micron. This plasmid contains the Gateway technology from Invitrogen; Invitrogen requires purchasing of Gateway Clonase for carrying out the Gateway recombinational cloning reaction http://www.invitrogen.com Please note that the full plasmid sequence is provided as a reference only, and may not match the exact sequence of the plasmid.
How to cite: pAG423GPD-EGFP-ccdB was a gift from Susan Lindquist (Addgene plasmid # 14318 ; http://n2t.net/addgene:14318 ; RRID:Addgene_14318)
