>Addgene plasmid #14318 | pAG423GPD-EGFP-ccdB | addgene partial sequence | sequence record 20868 | 14318 with pRS_marker
TTTAGAGCTTGGTGAGCGCTAGGAGTCACTGCCAGGTATCGTTTGAACACGGCATTAGTCAGGGAAGTCA
TAACACAGTCCTTTCCCGCAATTTTCTTTTTCTATTACTCTTGGCCTCCTCTAGTACACTCTATATTTTT
TTATGCCTCGGTAATGATTTTCATTTTTTTTTTTCCACCTAGCGGATGACTCTTTTTTTTTCTTAGCGAT
TGGCATTATCACATAATGAATTATACATTATATAAAGTAATGTGATTTCTTCGAAGAATATACTAAAAAA
TGAGCAGGCAAGATAAACGAAGGCAAAGATGACAGAGCAGAAAGCCCTAGTAAAGCGTATTACAAATGAA
ACCAAGATTCAGATTGCGATCTCTTTAAAGGGTGGTCCCCTAGCGATAGAGCACTCGATCTTCCCAGAAA
AAGAGGCAGAAGCAGTAGCAGAACAGGCCACACAATCGCAAGTGATTAACGTCCACACAGGTATAGGGTT
TCTGGACCATATGATACATGCTCTGGCCAAGCATTCCGGCTGGTCGCTAATCGTTGAGTGCATTGGTGAC
TTACACATAGACGACCATCACACCACTGAAGACTGCGGGATTGCTCTCGGTCAAGCTTTTAAAGAGGCCC
TAGGGGCCGTGCGTGGAGTAAA
