>Addgene plasmid #14318 | pAG423GPD-EGFP-ccdB | addgene partial sequence | sequence record 20869 | 14318 with EXFP-R
TAGCCTTCGGGCATGGCGGACTTGAAGAAGTCGTGCTGCTTCATGTGGTCGGGGTAGCGGCTGAAGCACT
GCACGCCGTAGGTCAGGGTGGTCACGAGGGTGGGCCAGGGCACGGGCAGCTTGCCGGTGGTGCAGATGAA
CTTCAGGGTCAGCTTGCCGTAGGTGGCATCGCCCTCGCCCTCGCCGGACACGCTGAACTTGTGGCCGTTT
ACGTCGCCGTCCAGCTCGACCAGGATGGGCACCACCCCGGTGAACAGCTCCTCGCCCTTGCTCACCATTT
TGTCCCGGGGGATCCACTAGTTCTAGAATCCGTCGAAACTAAGTTCTGGTGTTTTAAAACTAAAAAAAAG
ACTAACTATAAAAGTAGAATTTAAGAAGTTTAAGAAATAGATTTACAGAATTACAATCAATACCTACCGT
CTTTATATACTTATTAGTCAAGTAGGGGAATAATTTCAGGGAACTGGTTTCAACCTTTTTTTTCAGCTTT
TTCCAAATCAGAGAGAGCAGAAGGTAATAGAAGGTGTAAGAAAATGAGATAGATACATGCGTGGGTCAAT
TGCCTTGTGTCATCATTTACTCCAGGCAGGTTGCATCACTCCATTGAGGTTGTGCCCGTTTTTTGCCTGT
TTGTGCCCCTGTT
